>Addgene plasmid #20572 | pWZL Neo Myr Flag PI4K2B | addgene partial sequence | sequence record 26398 | 20572 with pWZL-Fwd
CTCCTTCTCTAGGCGCCGGCCGGATCCAGAATTCGCCACCATGGGGTCTTCAAAATCTAAACCAAAGGAC
CCCAGCCAGCGCCGGCGCAGGATCCGAGGTTACCTTGACTACAAAGACGATGACGACAAGCAATTGACAA
GTTTGTACAAAAAAGTTGGCATGGAGGATCCCTCCGAGCTGGACCGGAGCCGCCCCGCGGTTTCAGTAAC
TATTGGTACTTCAGAGATGAATGCATTCTTGGATGACCCAGAATTTGCTGATATTATGCTGAGAGCAGAG
CAAGCAATAGAAGTTGGAATTTTTCCAGAAAGAATCTCTCAAGGTTCAAGTGGAAGTTACTTTGTGAAGG
ATCCTAAGAGGAAAATTATTGGTGTGTTTAAACCCAAATCAGAAGAGCCTTATGGTCAACTCAATCCAAA
ATGGACCAAATATGTCCATAAGGTCTGCTGCCCTTGCTGCTTTGGCCGAGGCTGCCTGATTCCTAATCAG
GGGTACCTTTCCGAAGCGGGTGCCTATCTTGTGGACAACAAGCTTCATCTGAGCATTGTACCTAAAACAA
AGGTGGTTTGGCTTGTCAGTGAGACATTTAACTATAATGCGATTGACCGTGCAAAATCAAGAGGCAAAAA
GTATGCTTTAGAAAAAGTGCCAAAAGTGGGTAGAAAGTTTCATAGGATAGGACTCCCTCCTAAGATTGGT
TCCTTTCAGTTATTTGTTGA
