[The description below was written by a language model from this plasmid's Addgene catalogue record.]
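Description:
pWZL Neo Myr Flag PI4K2B is a retroviral mammalian expression plasmid built on the Gateway-compatible pWZL-Neo-Myr-Flag-DEST backbone. It is propagated in bacteria under ampicillin selection, using a recombination-deficient strain to guard against rearrangement, which is a common concern for retroviral vectors with repeated terminal sequences. In mammalian cells, transduced or transfected populations are selected with G418 through the neomycin resistance marker. The record gives no feature table, so the promoter driving the insert, the origin of replication and the arrangement of the viral elements are not explicitly stated. The copy number is listed as unknown.

The insert is the human PI4K2B open reading frame, encoding phosphatidylinositol 4-kinase type 2 beta. It was first cloned into a Gateway entry vector and then moved into the destination backbone by an LR recombination reaction. This places the ORF in frame behind two backbone-encoded N-terminal elements. The first is a myristoylation signal, which directs lipid modification and so targets the fusion protein to membranes, a strategy often used to promote constitutive kinase activity. The second is a Flag epitope, which allows detection or immunoprecipitation.

The construct belongs to a library of myristoylated, Flag-tagged human kinase clones assembled for a study using integrative genomic approaches to identify breast cancer oncogenes. It suits stable retroviral delivery and expression of membrane-targeted PI4K2B in mammalian cells. The depositors note that the identity of the gene was verified, but the clone was not fully sequenced, so minor mutations cannot be excluded.
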