Addgene plasmid #20572: pWZL Neo Myr Flag PI4K2B
Depositing lab: William Hahn & Jean Zhao. Depositing organization: Dana-Farber Cancer Institute. Publication: Integrative Genomic Approaches Identify IKBKE as a Breast Cancer Oncogene (Kinase Library Clones). Boehm JS, Zhao JJ, Yao J, Kim SY, Firestein R, Dunn IF, Sjostrom SK, Garraway LA, Weremowicz S, Richardson AL, Greulich H, Stewart CJ, Mulvey LA, Shen RR, Ambrogio L, Hirozane-Kishikawa T, Hill DE, Vidal M, Meyerson M, Grenier JK, Hinkle G, Root DE, Roberts TM, Lander ES, Polyak K, Hahn WC. Cell. 2007 Jun 15. 129(6):1065-1079. 10.1016/j.cell.2007.03.052 PubMed 17574021.
Backbone
  Vector backbone: pWZL-Neo-Myr-Flag-DEST
  Backbone manufacturer: William Hahn Lab (available at Addgene, #15300)
  Vector type: Mammalian Expression, Retroviral
  Selectable markers: Neomycin (select with G418)
Growth in bacteria
  Bacterial resistance: Ampicillin, 100 μg/mL
  Growth temperature: 37°C
  Growth strain: Stbl3
  Growth instructions: Stbl3 cells to prevent recombination.
  Copy number: Unknown
Gene/Insert
  Gene/Insert name: PI4K2B (alt name: phosphatidylinositol 4-kinase type 2 beta)
  Species: H. sapiens (human)
  GenBank ID: NM_018323
  Entrez Gene: PI4K2B (a.k.a. PI4KIIB, PIK42B)
  Tag / fusion protein: Myr (N terminal on backbone); Flag (N terminal on backbone)
  Cloning method: Gateway Cloning
  Sequencing primers: 5′ pWZL-Fwd (GAA CCT CCT CGT TCG ACC); 3′ pWZL-Rev (TTC CGG GCC CTC ACA TTG)
Resource information
  A portion of this plasmid was derived from a plasmid made by: 2-H2
Terms and licenses: Academic/Nonprofit Terms; Industry Terms: Not Available to Industry
Depositor comments: ORFs were cloned into Gateway compatible pEntry vectors. An LR recombination reaction was performed to move the ORF to pWZL-Neo-Myr-Flag DEST such that the ORF would have 5' myristoylation and flag tags. This plasmid is part of a kinase library, and the gene has been verified, but has not been fully sequenced for minor mutations. Please see the following link for plasmids from this article that are not part of the kinase library http://www.addgene.org/pubmed/17574021
How to cite: pWZL Neo Myr Flag PI4K2B was a gift from William Hahn & Jean Zhao (Addgene plasmid # 20572 ; http://n2t.net/addgene:20572 ; RRID:Addgene_20572)
